Addgene plasmid #77340: ADCK2 gRNA (BRDN0001144946)
Purpose: 3rd generation lentiviral gRNA plasmid targeting human ADCK2
Depositing lab: John Doench & David Root. Depositing organization: Broad Institute. Publication: Optimized sgRNA design to maximize activity and minimize off-target effects of CRISPR-Cas9. Doench JG, Fusi N, Sullender M, Hegde M, Vaimberg EW, Donovan KF, Smith I, Tothova Z, Wilen C, Orchard R, Virgin HW, Listgarten J, Root DE. Nat Biotechnol. 2016 Jan 18. doi: 10.1038/nbt.3437. PubMed 26780180.
Backbone
  Vector backbone: lentiGuide-Puro
  Backbone manufacturer: Zhang Lab (Addgene plasmid # 52963)
  Vector type: Mammalian Expression, Lentiviral, CRISPR
  Selectable markers: Puromycin
Growth in bacteria
  Bacterial resistance: Ampicillin, 100 μg/mL
  Growth temperature: 37°C
  Growth strain: DH5alpha
  Copy number: High Copy
Gene/Insert
  Gene/Insert name: ADCK2 (alt names: ADCK2; NM_052853.3)
  gRNA/shRNA sequence: CCTGGTTGGATCAAATGCAG
  Species: H. sapiens (human)
  Entrez Gene: ADCK2 (a.k.a. AARF, MGC20727)
  Promoter: hU6
  Cloning method: Unknown
  Sequencing primers: 5′ U6-F; 3′ pS2-R
Terms and licenses: Academic/Nonprofit Terms; Industry Terms: Not Available to Industry
Depositor comments: The gRNA was designed to target the following Genbank reference sequence(s): NM_052853.3. Note that this plasmid does NOT contain Cas9. It should be used in conjunction with lentiCas9-Blast (Addgene #52962) or otherwise with cell lines already expressing Cas9. Browse the full kinome gRNA library at http://www.addgene.org/pooled-library/broadgpp-human-kinome/ or visit http://www.broadinstitute.org/rnai/public/ for detailed protocols and information.
How to cite: ADCK2 gRNA (BRDN0001144946) was a gift from John Doench & David Root (Addgene plasmid # 77340 ; http://n2t.net/addgene:77340 ; RRID:Addgene_77340)
