[The description below was written by a language model from this plasmid's Addgene catalogue record and pLannotate feature annotations shown in this document.]
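Description:
ADCK2 gRNA (BRDN0001144946) is a third-generation lentiviral guide RNA plasmid built on the lentiGuide-Puro backbone and designed to direct Streptococcus pyogenes Cas9 to the human ADCK2 gene (also known as AARF). It is propagated in E. coli as a high-copy plasmid through a ColE1/pUC-type origin with ampicillin selection from the β-lactamase gene. The annotated 8.3 kb sequence also carries an f1 origin, an SV40 origin and poly(A) signal, and remnants of lac and T7/T3 cloning-vector elements.

The lentiviral transfer cassette begins with an RSV promoter fused to a truncated HIV-1 5' LTR, which makes genomic RNA production Tat-independent. This is followed by the Ψ packaging signal with a partial gag fragment, the Rev response element for Rev-dependent nuclear export, and a cPPT/CTS that aids nuclear import of the proviral DNA. It ends with a self-inactivating ΔU3 3' LTR. Within this frame, a human U6 RNA polymerase III promoter drives the ADCK2-targeting spacer joined to the Cas9 gRNA scaffold. A separate EF-1α promoter with its intron A expresses puromycin N-acetyltransferase, so transduced mammalian cells can be selected with puromycin. A WPRE downstream of this marker enhances transcript expression.

The plasmid does not encode Cas9, so it must be used with a separate Cas9 vector or in cells already expressing Cas9. The guide was designed against the ADCK2 reference transcript and belongs to a human kinome gRNA collection associated with work on optimised sgRNA design. It is suited to knockout of ADCK2 in human cells after lentiviral packaging and transduction.
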