Features (pLannotate 1.2.2; 29 found; start..end, strand, type, name):
     14..80      +  CDS            small t antigen (fragment): SV40 (simian virus 40) small t antigen
    106..317     +  promoter       EF-1α core promoter: core promoter for human elongation factor EF-1α
    318..1256    +  intron         EF-1α intron A: intron upstream of the start codon of human EF-1α
   1278..1877    +  CDS            PuroR (fragment): puromycin N-acetyltransferase; pac from Streptomyces; confers resistance to puromycin
   1893..2481    +  misc_feature   WPRE: woodchuck hepatitis virus posttranscriptional regulatory element
   2532..2551    +  misc_feature   cPPT/CTS (fragment): central polypurine tract and central termination sequence of HIV-1
   2553..2786    +  LTR            3' LTR (ΔU3): self-inactivating 3' long terminal repeat (LTR) from HIV-1
   2864..2985    +  polyA_signal   SV40 poly(A) signal: SV40 polyadenylation signal
   3025..3160    +  rep_origin     SV40 ori: SV40 origin of replication
   3181..3199    -  promoter       T7 promoter: promoter for bacteriophage T7 RNA polymerase
   3207..3362    +  CDS            lacZα (fragment): LacZα fragment of β-galactosidase; lacZ fragment
   3367..3795    +  rep_origin     f1 ori (sequence partly withheld): f1 bacteriophage origin of replication; arrow indicates direction of (+) strand synthesis
   3848..3952    +  promoter       AmpR promoter: bla
   3953..4813    +  CDS            AmpR: β-lactamase; bla; confers resistance to ampicillin, carbenicillin, and related antibiotics
   4984..5572    +  rep_origin     ori: high-copy-number ColE1/pMB1/pBR322/pUC origin of replication
   5755..5847    +  CDS            lacI (fragment): lac repressor; lacI; The lac repressor binds to the lac operator to inhibit transcription in E. coli. This inhibition can be relieved by adding lactose or isopropyl-β-D-thiogalactopyranoside (IPTG).
   5860..5881    +  protein_bind   CAP binding site: CAP binding activates transcription in the presence of cAMP. E. coli catabolite activator protein
   5896..5926    +  promoter       lac promoter: promoter for the E. coli lac operon
   5934..5950    +  protein_bind   lac operator: The lac repressor binds to the lac operator to inhibit transcription in E. coli. This inhibition can be relieved by adding lactose or isopropyl-β-D-thiogalactopyranoside (IPTG). lac repressor encoded by lacI
   5995..6013    +  promoter       T3 promoter: promoter for bacteriophage T3 RNA polymerase
   6041..6267    +  promoter       RSV promoter: Rous sarcoma virus enhancer/promoter
   6268..6448    +  LTR            5' LTR (truncated): truncated 5' long terminal repeat (LTR) from HIV-1
   6495..6620    +  misc_feature   HIV-1 Ψ: packaging signal of human immunodeficiency virus type 1
   6604..6967    +  CDS            HIV-1 gag (fragment): gag protein from human immunodeficiency virus 1; gag
   7113..7346    +  misc_feature   RRE: The Rev response element (RRE) of HIV-1 allows for Rev-dependent mRNA export from the nucleus to the cytoplasm.
   7723..7749    +  CDS            Rev (fragment): human immunodeficiency virus 1 (HIV-1) Rev protein; rev; enhances nuclear export of unspliced and incompletely spliced viral mRNAs
   7753..7993    +  promoter       U6 promoter: RNA polymerase III promoter for human U6 snRNA
   8023..8098    +  misc_RNA       gRNA scaffold: guide RNA scaffold for the Streptococcus pyogenes CRISPR/Cas9 system
   8154..8271    +  misc_feature   cPPT/CTS: central polypurine tract and central termination sequence of HIV-1
>Addgene plasmid #77340 | ADCK2 gRNA (BRDN0001144946) | addgene full sequence | sequence record 187572 | Addgene Assembled Sequence
CCCGGGTGCAAAGATGGATAAAGTTTTAAACAGAGAGGAATCTTTGCAGCTAATGGACCTTCTAGGTCTT
GAAAGGAGTGGGAATTGGCTCCGGTGCCCGTCAGTGGGCAGAGCGCACATCGCCCACAGTCCCCGAGAAG
TTGGGGGGAGGGGTCGGCAATTGATCCGGTGCCTAGAGAAGGTGGCGCGGGGTAAACTGGGAAAGTGATG
TCGTGTACTGGCTCCGCCTTTTTCCCGAGGGTGGGGGAGAACCGTATATAAGTGCAGTAGTCGCCGTGAA
CGTTCTTTTTCGCAACGGGTTTGCCGCCAGAACACAGGTAAGTGCCGTGTGTGGTTCCCGCGGGCCTGGC
CTCTTTACGGGTTATGGCCCTTGCGTGCCTTGAATTACTTCCACCTGGCTGCAGTACGTGATTCTTGATC
CCGAGCTTCGGGTTGGAAGTGGGTGGGAGAGTTCGAGGCCTTGCGCTTAAGGAGCCCCTTCGCCTCGTGC
TTGAGTTGAGGCCTGGCCTGGGCGCTGGGGCCGCCGCGTGCGAATCTGGTGGCACCTTCGCGCCTGTCTC
GCTGCTTTCGATAAGTCTCTAGCCATTTAAAATTTTTGATGACCTGCTGCGACGCTTTTTTTCTGGCAAG
ATAGTCTTGTAAATGCGGGCCAAGATCTGCACACTGGTATTTCGGTTTTTGGGGCCGCGGGCGGCGACGG
GGCCCGTGCGTCCCAGCGCACATGTTCGGCGAGGCGGGGCCTGCGAGCGCGGCCACCGAGAATCGGACGG
GGGTAGTCTCAAGCTGGCCGGCCTGCTCTGGTGCCTGGCCTCGCGCCGCCGTGTATCGCCCCGCCCTGGG
CGGCAAGGCTGGCCCGGTCGGCACCAGTTGCGTGAGCGGAAAGATGGCCGCTTCCCGGCCCTGCTGCAGG
GAGCTCAAAATGGAGGACGCGGCGCTCGGGAGAGCGGGCGGGTGAGTCACCCACACAAAGGAAAAGGGCC
TTTCCGTCCTCAGCCGTCGCTTCATGTGACTCCACGGAGTACCGGGCGCCGTCCAGGCACCTCGATTAGT
TCTCGAGCTTTTGGAGTACGTCGTCTTTAGGTTGGGGGGAGGGGTTTTATGCGATGGAGTTTCCCCACAC
TGAGTGGGTGGAGACTGAAGTTAGGCCAGCTTGGCACTTGATGTAATTCTCCTTGGAATTTGCCCTTTTT
GAGTTTGGATCTTGGTTCATTCTCAAGCCTCAGACAGTGGTTCAAAGTTTTTTTCTTCCATTTCAGGTGT
CGTGACGTACGGCCACCATGACCGAGTACAAGCCCACGGTGCGCCTCGCCACCCGCGACGACGTCCCCAG
GGCCGTACGCACCCTCGCCGCCGCGTTCGCCGACTACCCCGCCACGCGCCACACCGTCGATCCGGACCGC
CACATCGAGCGGGTCACCGAGCTGCAAGAACTCTTCCTCACGCGCGTCGGGCTCGACATCGGCAAGGTGT
GGGTCGCGGACGACGGCGCCGCCGTGGCGGTCTGGACCACGCCGGAGAGCGTCGAAGCGGGGGCGGTGTT
CGCCGAGATCGGCCCGCGCATGGCCGAGTTGAGCGGTTCCCGGCTGGCCGCGCAGCAACAGATGGAAGGC
CTCCTGGCGCCGCACCGGCCCAAGGAGCCCGCGTGGTTCCTGGCCACCGTCGGAGTCTCGCCCGACCACC
AGGGCAAGGGTCTGGGCAGCGCCGTCGTGCTCCCCGGAGTGGAGGCGGCCGAGCGCGCCGGGGTGCCCGC
CTTCCTGGAGACCTCCGCGCCCCGCAACCTCCCCTTCTACGAGCGGCTCGGCTTCACCGTCACCGCCGAC
GTCGAGGTGCCCGAAGGACCGCGCACCTGGTGCATGACCCGCAAGCCCGGTGCCTGAACGCGTTAAGTCG
ACAATCAACCTCTGGATTACAAAATTTGTGAAAGATTGACTGGTATTCTTAACTATGTTGCTCCTTTTAC
GCTATGTGGATACGCTGCTTTAATGCCTTTGTATCATGCTATTGCTTCCCGTATGGCTTTCATTTTCTCC
TCCTTGTATAAATCCTGGTTGCTGTCTCTTTATGAGGAGTTGTGGCCCGTTGTCAGGCAACGTGGCGTGG
TGTGCACTGTGTTTGCTGACGCAACCCCCACTGGTTGGGGCATTGCCACCACCTGTCAGCTCCTTTCCGG
GACTTTCGCTTTCCCCCTCCCTATTGCCACGGCGGAACTCATCGCCGCCTGCCTTGCCCGCTGCTGGACA
GGGGCTCGGCTGTTGGGCACTGACAATTCCGTGGTGTTGTCGGGGAAATCATCGTCCTTTCCTTGGCTGC
TCGCCTGTGTTGCCACCTGGATTCTGCGCGGGACGTCCTTCTGCTACGTCCCTTCGGCCCTCAATCCAGC
GGACCTTCCTTCCCGCGGCCTGCTGCCGGCTCTGCGGCCTCTTCCGCGTCTTCGCCTTCGCCCTCAGACG
AGTCGGATCTCCCTTTGGGCCGCCTCCCCGCGTCGACTTTAAGACCAATGACTTACAAGGCAGCTGTAGA
TCTTAGCCACTTTTTAAAAGAAAAGGGGGGACTGGAAGGGCTAATTCACTCCCAACGAAGACAAGATCTG
CTTTTTGCTTGTACTGGGTCTCTCTGGTTAGACCAGATCTGAGCCTGGGAGCTCTCTGGCTAACTAGGGA
ACCCACTGCTTAAGCCTCAATAAAGCTTGCCTTGAGTGCTTCAAGTAGTGTGTGCCCGTCTGTTGTGTGA
CTCTGGTAACTAGAGATCCCTCAGACCCTTTTAGTCAGTGTGGAAAATCTCTAGCAGTACGTATAGTAGT
TCATGTCATCTTATTATTCAGTATTTATAACTTGCAAAGAAATGAATATCAGAGAGTGAGAGGAACTTGT
TTATTGCAGCTTATAATGGTTACAAATAAAGCAATAGCATCACAAATTTCACAAATAAAGCATTTTTTTC
ACTGCATTCTAGTTGTGGTTTGTCCAAACTCATCAATGTATCTTATCATGTCTGGCTCTAGCTATCCCGC
CCCTAACTCCGCCCATCCCGCCCCTAACTCCGCCCAGTTCCGCCCATTCTCCGCCCCATGGCTGACTAAT
TTTTTTTATTTATGCAGAGGCCGAGGCCGCCTCGGCCTCTGAGCTATTCCAGAAGTAGTGAGGAGGCTTT
TTTGGAGGCCTAGGGACGTACCCAATTCGCCCTATAGTGAGTCGTATTACGCGCGCTCACTGGCCGTCGT
TTTACAACGTCGTGACTGGGAAAACCCTGGCGTTACCCAACTTAATCGCCTTGCAGCACATCCCCCTTTC
GCCAGCTGGCGTAATAGCGAAGAGGCCCGCACCGATCGCCCTTCCCAACAGTTGCGCAGCCTGAATGGCG
AATGGG
[124 nt withheld, positions 3367-3490]
C
[91 nt withheld, positions 3492-3582]
A
[49 nt withheld, positions 3584-3632]
CCTTTGACGTTGGAGTCCACGTTCTTT
[37 nt withheld, positions 3660-3696]
ACCCTATCTCGGTCTATTCTTTTGATTTATAAGGGATTTTGCCGATTTCGGCCTATTGGTTAAAAAATGA
GCTGATTTAACAAAAATTTAACGCGAATTTTAACAAAATATTAACGCTTACAATTTAGGTGGCACTTTTC
GGGGAAATGTGCGCGGAACCCCTATTTGTTTATTTTTCTAAATACATTCAAATATGTATCCGCTCATGAG
ACAATAACCCTGATAAATGCTTCAATAATATTGAAAAAGGAAGAGTATGAGTATTCAACATTTCCGTGTC
GCCCTTATTCCCTTTTTTGCGGCATTTTGCCTTCCTGTTTTTGCTCACCCAGAAACGCTGGTGAAAGTAA
AAGATGCTGAAGATCAGTTGGGTGCACGAGTGGGTTACATCGAACTGGATCTCAACAGCGGTAAGATCCT
TGAGAGTTTTCGCCCCGAAGAACGTTTTCCAATGATGAGCACTTTTAAAGTTCTGCTATGTGGCGCGGTA
TTATCCCGTATTGACGCCGGGCAAGAGCAACTCGGTCGCCGCATACACTATTCTCAGAATGACTTGGTTG
AGTACTCACCAGTCACAGAAAAGCATCTTACGGATGGCATGACAGTAAGAGAATTATGCAGTGCTGCCAT
AACCATGAGTGATAACACTGCGGCCAACTTACTTCTGACAACGATCGGAGGACCGAAGGAGCTAACCGCT
TTTTTGCACAACATGGGGGATCATGTAACTCGCCTTGATCGTTGGGAACCGGAGCTGAATGAAGCCATAC
CAAACGACGAGCGTGACACCACGATGCCTGTAGCAATGGCAACAACGTTGCGCAAACTATTAACTGGCGA
ACTACTTACTCTAGCTTCCCGGCAACAATTAATAGACTGGATGGAGGCGGATAAAGTTGCAGGACCACTT
CTGCGCTCGGCCCTTCCGGCTGGCTGGTTTATTGCTGATAAATCTGGAGCCGGTGAGCGTGGGTCTCGCG
GTATCATTGCAGCACTGGGGCCAGATGGTAAGCCCTCCCGTATCGTAGTTATCTACACGACGGGGAGTCA
GGCAACTATGGATGAACGAAATAGACAGATCGCTGAGATAGGTGCCTCACTGATTAAGCATTGGTAACTG
TCAGACCAAGTTTACTCATATATACTTTAGATTGATTTAAAACTTCATTTTTAATTTAAAAGGATCTAGG
TGAAGATCCTTTTTGATAATCTCATGACCAAAATCCCTTAACGTGAGTTTTCGTTCCACTGAGCGTCAGA
CCCCGTAGAAAAGATCAAAGGATCTTCTTGAGATCCTTTTTTTCTGCGCGTAATCTGCTGCTTGCAAACA
AAAAAACCACCGCTACCAGCGGTGGTTTGTTTGCCGGATCAAGAGCTACCAACTCTTTTTCCGAAGGTAA
CTGGCTTCAGCAGAGCGCAGATACCAAATACTGTTCTTCTAGTGTAGCCGTAGTTAGGCCACCACTTCAA
GAACTCTGTAGCACCGCCTACATACCTCGCTCTGCTAATCCTGTTACCAGTGGCTGCTGCCAGTGGCGAT
AAGTCGTGTCTTACCGGGTTGGACTCAAGACGATAGTTACCGGATAAGGCGCAGCGGTCGGGCTGAACGG
GGGGTTCGTGCACACAGCCCAGCTTGGAGCGAACGACCTACACCGAACTGAGATACCTACAGCGTGAGCT
ATGAGAAAGCGCCACGCTTCCCGAAGGGAGAAAGGCGGACAGGTATCCGGTAAGCGGCAGGGTCGGAACA
GGAGAGCGCACGAGGGAGCTTCCAGGGGGAAACGCCTGGTATCTTTATAGTCCTGTCGGGTTTCGCCACC
TCTGACTTGAGCGTCGATTTTTGTGATGCTCGTCAGGGGGGCGGAGCCTATGGAAAAACGCCAGCAACGC
GGCCTTTTTACGGTTCCTGGCCTTTTGCTGGCCTTTTGCTCACATGTTCTTTCCTGCGTTATCCCCTGAT
TCTGTGGATAACCGTATTACCGCCTTTGAGTGAGCTGATACCGCTCGCCGCAGCCGAACGACCGAGCGCA
GCGAGTCAGTGAGCGAGGAAGCGGAAGAGCGCCCAATACGCAAACCGCCTCTCCCCGCGCGTTGGCCGAT
TCATTAATGCAGCTGGCACGACAGGTTTCCCGACTGGAAAGCGGGCAGTGAGCGCAACGCAATTAATGTG
AGTTAGCTCACTCATTAGGCACCCCAGGCTTTACACTTTATGCTTCCGGCTCGTATGTTGTGTGGAATTG
TGAGCGGATAACAATTTCACACAGGAAACAGCTATGACCATGATTACGCCAAGCGCGCAATTAACCCTCA
CTAAAGGGAACAAAAGCTGGAGCTGCAAGCTTAATGTAGTCTTATGCAATACTCTTGTAGTCTTGCAACA
TGGTAACGATGAGTTAGCAACATGCCTTACAAGGAGAGAAAAAGCACCGTGCATGCCGATTGGTGGAAGT
AAGGTGGTACGATCGTGCCTTATTAGGAAGGCAACAGACGGGTCTGACATGGATTGGACGAACCACTGAA
TTGCCGCATTGCAGAGATATTGTATTTAAGTGCCTAGCTCGATACATAAACGGGTCTCTCTGGTTAGACC
AGATCTGAGCCTGGGAGCTCTCTGGCTAACTAGGGAACCCACTGCTTAAGCCTCAATAAAGCTTGCCTTG
AGTGCTTCAAGTAGTGTGTGCCCGTCTGTTGTGTGACTCTGGTAACTAGAGATCCCTCAGACCCTTTTAG
TCAGTGTGGAAAATCTCTAGCAGTGGCGCCCGAACAGGGACTTGAAAGCGAAAGGGAAACCAGAGGAGCT
CTCTCGACGCAGGACTCGGCTTGCTGAAGCGCGCACGGCAAGAGGCGAGGGGCGGCGACTGGTGAGTACG
CCAAAAATTTTGACTAGCGGAGGCTAGAAGGAGAGAGATGGGTGCGAGAGCGTCAGTATTAAGCGGGGGA
GAATTAGATCGCGATGGGAAAAAATTCGGTTAAGGCCAGGGGGAAAGAAAAAATATAAATTAAAACATAT
AGTATGGGCAAGCAGGGAGCTAGAACGATTCGCAGTTAATCCTGGCCTGTTAGAAACATCAGAAGGCTGT
AGACAAATACTGGGACAGCTACAACCATCCCTTCAGACAGGATCAGAAGAACTTAGATCATTATATAATA
CAGTAGCAACCCTCTATTGTGTGCATCAAAGGATAGAGATAAAAGACACCAAGGAAGCTTTAGACAAGAT
AGAGGAAGAGCAAAACAAAAGTAAGACCACCGCACAGCAAGCGGCCGCTGATCTTCAGACCTGGAGGAGG
AGATATGAGGGACAATTGGAGAAGTGAATTATATAAATATAAAGTAGTAAAAATTGAACCATTAGGAGTA
GCACCCACCAAGGCAAAGAGAAGAGTGGTGCAGAGAGAAAAAAGAGCAGTGGGAATAGGAGCTTTGTTCC
TTGGGTTCTTGGGAGCAGCAGGAAGCACTATGGGCGCAGCGTCAATGACGCTGACGGTACAGGCCAGACA
ATTATTGTCTGGTATAGTGCAGCAGCAGAACAATTTGCTGAGGGCTATTGAGGCGCAACAGCATCTGTTG
CAACTCACAGTCTGGGGCATCAAGCAGCTCCAGGCAAGAATCCTGGCTGTGGAAAGATACCTAAAGGATC
AACAGCTCCTGGGGATTTGGGGTTGCTCTGGAAAACTCATTTGCACCACTGCTGTGCCTTGGAATGCTAG
TTGGAGTAATAAATCTCTGGAACAGATTTGGAATCACACGACCTGGATGGAGTGGGACAGAGAAATTAAC
AATTACACAAGCTTAATACACTCCTTAATTGAAGAATCGCAAAACCAGCAAGAAAAGAATGAACAAGAAT
TATTGGAATTAGATAAATGGGCAAGTTTGTGGAATTGGTTTAACATAACAAATTGGCTGTGGTATATAAA
ATTATTCATAATGATAGTAGGAGGCTTGGTAGGTTTAAGAATAGTTTTTGCTGTACTTTCTATAGTGAAT
AGAGTTAGGCAGGGATATTCACCATTATCGTTTCAGACCCACCTCCCAACCCCGAGGGGACCCAGAGAGG
GCCTATTTCCCATGATTCCTTCATATTTGCATATACGATACAAGGCTGTTAGAGAGATAATTAGAATTAA
TTTGACTGTAAACACAAAGATATTAGTACAAAATACGTGACGTAGAAAGTAATAATTTCTTGGGTAGTTT
GCAGTTTTAAAATTATGTTTTAAAATGGACTATCATATGCTTACCGTAACTTGAAAGTATTTCGATTTCT
TGGCTTTATATATCTTGTGGAAAGGACGAAACACCGCCTGGTTGGATCAAATGCAGGTTTTAGAGCTAGA
AATAGCAAGTTAAAATAAGGCTAGTCCGTTATCAACTTGAAAAAGTGGCACCGAGTCGGTGCTTTTTTAA
GCTTGGCGTAACTAGATCTTGAGACAAATGGCAGTATTCATCCACAATTTTAAAAGAAAAGGGGGGATTG
GGGGGTACAGTGCAGGGGAAAGAATAGTAGACATAATAGCAACAGACATACAAACTAAAGAATTACAAAA
ACAAATTACAAAAATTCAAAATTTTCGGGTTTATTACAGGGACAGCAGAGATCCACTTTGGCGCCGGCTC
GAGGGGG
