>Addgene plasmid #77340 | ADCK2 gRNA (BRDN0001144946) | depositor partial sequence | sequence record 144800 | Target Sequence
CCTGGTTGGATCAAATGCAG
