>Addgene plasmid #77340 | ADCK2 gRNA (BRDN0001144946) | addgene partial sequence | sequence record 187571 | hU6-F
TAGAAAGTAATAATTTCTTGGGTAGTTTGCAGTTTTAAAATTATGTTTTAAAATGGACTATCATATGCTT
ACCGTAACTTGAAAGTATTTCGATTTCTTGGCTTTATATATCTTGTGGAAAGGACGAAACACCGCCTGGT
TGGATCAAATGCAGGTTTTAGAGCTAGAAATAGCAAGTTAAAATAAGGCTAGTCCGTTATCAACTTGAAA
AAGTGGCACCGAGTCGGTGCTTTTTTAAGCTTGGCGTAACTAGATCTTGAGACAAATGGCAGTATTCATC
CACAATTTTAAAAGAAAAGGGGGGATTGGGGGGTACAGTGCAGGGGAAAGAATAGTAGACATAATAGCAA
CAGACATACAAACTAAAGAATTACAAAAACAAATTACAAAAATTCAAAATTTTCGGGTTTATTACAGGGA
CAGCAGAGATCCACTTTGGCGCCGGCTCGAGGGGGCCCGGGTGCAAAGATGGATAAAGTTTTAAACAGAG
AGGAATCTTTGCAGCTAATGGACCTTCTAGGTCTTGAAAGGAGTGGGAATTGGCTCCGGTGCCCGTCAGT
GGGCAGAGCG
